>Addgene plasmid #176257 | pNOC_dCas9_sgRNA Td1 | addgene full sequence | sequence record 347030 | Addgene NGS Result
AATTAAAAATAGAAAGTAAAAAAAGAAATTAAAGAAAAAATAGTTTTTGTTTTCCGAAGATGTAAAAGAC
TCTAGGGGGATCGCCAACAAATACTACCTTTTATCTTGTACTTCCTGCTCTCAGGTATTAATGCCGAATT
GTTTCATCTTGTCTGTGTAGAAGACCACACACGAAAATCCTGTGATTTTACATTTTACTTATCGTTAATC
GAATGTATATCTATTTAATCTGCTTTTCTTGTCTAATAAATATATATGTAAAGTACGCTTTTTGTTGAAA
TTTTTTAAACCTTTGTTTATTTTTTTTTCTTCATTCCGTAACTCTTCTACCTTCTTTATTTACTTTCTAA
AATCCAAATACAAAACATAAAAATAAATAAACACAGAGTAAATTCCCAAATTATTCCATCATTAAAAGAT
ACGAGGCGCGTGTAAGTTACAGGCAAGCGATCCGTCTAAGAAACCGGTGCAAAGCTGACGCCCTTTTCGT
CGTCGTTGCTGGTGTTAAAATTGCGCGTTTCTTTTTTTTCCGTCTTTGTCGTCTTTTGACTTTTTTATCT
TCTTTTCTGTCTTCTTTTATTCTTCTCTTCTTCTTCATCACTCCCTCTTCATTTTTCTTCTTCTTTTTCC
TCGTCTATTGTCCTCGGGCATTACCAGTTGTGCTGCTCACGTGCGCGCAAGCGGTGAAAGGGTGAGAGGA
TACACGGACAACAATCATTGAAAATTACGCTTAAAGCCGGTGCCTGGAAAAGTCCACGCGCAGATGGCCT
TTGCTTGCCTTGCTGCTGCTGCAGCTGCTGCTGCTGTCGCCTGTGATGGTAATGGTTGTTGTTGTGGTCC
TGCTTGCTTGCTAGTTTGCATTGCGTTTGCGGTTGCCTTATGACCGACTCCGTGTGATTGATCCTTAAAC
ATATTTTATCATTGATGTGGATTGTGTGACGACGGCAAAAAAGAATTACTTTACACATGACTATCACACC
TGCTCCCCTCCCTTCTCCTTTCAATCGGTCAACTTCCCAACCGCTCCTCGAAAATATTTCAGTTGAATCC
TCTACTACGTACCCCTTACTTAAATTTACTTTCTCTCTCCCCATCAATGCGCCGTTGTTCTGAAGTTGTA
TTATTGATGGGAGATGATTGGCACTGCACCAGACCTGGCCAAAAGCCACCACAGGTGGCCACATACTCTT
GCATGGGTATACTCTACCGAGGCAAAGATTAAAGTGCACGTCCCCTGCCCCTCTCTCTCCCTACTTCCTT
CAGTCTCAGTGGTTCCGTGCCCGTTCAGCACTACATCGCCCTGCCCGCTGTTCCTTCTCAAACAGCCACC
CATCCCAACCCACATACACAGAAACAACCTTTCCTACACATTTTCCCAAGTCTTCTCTTCACTATTCTAC
ACTAATACACCACCGTGATATGCCGGTTATCTAGATGTCCTTTCTCCTTTCTCATCCTTTCTTTCCCATG
GTACCCAGGAGTCCCATTCGCCATGCCGAAGCATGTTGCCCAGCCGGCGCCAGCGAGGAGGCTGGGACCA
TGCCGGCCAAAAGCACCGACTCGGTGCCACTTTTTCAAGTTGATAACGGACTAGCCTTATTTTAACTTGC
TATTTCTAGCTCTAAAACTCATCAAAGAGTTCATGCGCGACGAGCTTACTCGTTTCGTCCTCACGGACTC
ATCAGGCGCATGCTCTTCATCGATTCTGTGGATGGAGGGAGGGAAGGAGGGGGGGAGTGAGTGAGTAGAG
AGAACGACGACTGGGGCAAAGAGAGGATGACGCCACTGCAACAAAAGACAGGGAAGAATAGAGGCTGTTG
GAAAACAGGAACACAGTGAAGAATAGAGGCTGCAGGGTAACAGGCACATTTATCGCAGAGAGGCGGGCGG
CAGGGGCGATACGTAAAGAGACCCCTAAACTTCTCCGCGTCATCCGTTCACGCTACCTCCTTCCCTCCCT
TTACTCCCATTGATCACCAAGGCAGCGCCCGCAGCCACCAGCAGCCACCGTCCTCAGTGTCACAGCTAGA
CGCGTCCCCATCAGGCAGCAGACCACCAGAATATGCGCTTTCGCTTCCCATCATATCCCTCCCTCCTCCC
CTTCTATTCCTCATCATGCATCATTTCTTTCTCCTTGCTGCATGCCCCTCTTCTTACCTTGGCTAAGATC
TACCGGAGGAAGAAGTCTTCAACGATAGATAAATGCCTGTATCGTGATGGTTGTTTGAATGGTGGAAGTG
AGCCAGGTATTGAGAACGAGGGGCGCAAGGGTGCGTGGAAGAAGGCAGGGAGAGGCGAGGCGAAGGAGAA
GGGCATGTGGTGGGAACGAAGCCTCCACACCACAGCCACCCATGCTTTTCTCTGTTCGAGTTCCCGGGTT
CTACTCTCACACACTACACGTGCACAGAAAACATTCACGCACAACAGAGATACAGAGGGATCCGTCGAGA
TGGTCTACACGTCCTAATGTCCCCTGCTTTCGAAGCCCAGAGCCATCGCTTTCTGTTTTTATCCATTCGC
AACACATCCTGTTCTCGCGACCTCTCCTCTTCCTGGCCACCATCGCTTCTCCGTGCCATGCCCTGTACAT
CCTTCCCTCCCTCGTTGTCTACCACACTAATCATGCGCTCTGCAGCAGACACTCGGCTACTATTTGTGTC
GTACGGATTGAGGGGAGGGAGGGGAAGGGAGGCAAGAAGTAAATCGGTGGTCAACAACAGACGCGGTCTC
CCCACCCTCCCTCATTCCTTTCCCCTCCTATAATGAGCGAAGAAAGCCATGGACACCGAGTCACCCACTC
TCCTAATCCACCACCACCAGGGCACTAACGGACTCACGCTCACCAAACTCGGTAACAATATCCACTGCAC
ACAGATACACACGCAACCCTCGAGCATGCCCAAGAAAAAGCGGAAGGTGGACAAGAAGTACTCCATTGGG
CTCGCTATCGGCACAAACAGCGTCGGCTGGGCCGTCATTACGGACGAGTACAAGGTGCCGAGCAAAAAAT
TCAAAGTTCTGGGCAATACCGATCGCCACAGCATAAAGAAGAACCTCATTGGCGCCCTCCTGTTCGACTC
CGGGGAGACGGCCGAAGCCACGCGGCTCAAAAGAACAGCACGGCGCAGATATACCCGCAGAAAGAATCGG
ATCTGCTACCTGCAGGAGATCTTTAGTAATGAGATGGCTAAGGTGGATGACTCTTTCTTCCATAGGCTGG
AGGAGTCCTTTTTGGTGGAGGAGGATAAAAAGCACGAGCGCCACCCAATCTTTGGCAATATCGTGGACGA
GGTGGCGTACCATGAAAAGTACCCAACCATATATCATCTGAGGAAGAAGCTTGTAGACAGTACTGATAAG
GCTGACTTGCGGTTGATCTATCTCGCGCTGGCGCATATGATCAAATTTCGGGGACACTTCCTCATCGAGG
GGGACCTGAACCCAGACAACAGCGATGTCGACAAACTCTTTATCCAACTGGTTCAGACTTACAATCAGCT
TTTCGAAGAGAACCCGATCAACGCATCCGGAGTTGACGCCAAAGCAATCCTGAGCGCTAGGCTGTCCAAA
TCCCGGCGGCTCGAAAACCTCATCGCACAGCTCCCTGGGGAGAAGAAGAACGGCCTGTTTGGTAATCTTA
TCGCCCTGTCACTCGGGCTGACCCCCAACTTTAAATCTAACTTCGACCTGGCCGAAGATGCCAAGCTTCA
ACTGAGCAAAGACACCTACGATGATGATCTCGACAATCTGCTGGCCCAGATCGGCGACCAGTACGCAGAC
CTTTTTTTGGCGGCAAAGAACCTGTCAGACGCCATTCTGCTGAGTGATATTCTGCGAGTGAACACGGAGA
TCACCAAAGCTCCGCTGAGCGCTAGTATGATCAAGCGCTATGATGAGCACCACCAAGACTTGACTTTGCT
GAAGGCCCTTGTCAGACAGCAACTGCCTGAGAAGTACAAGGAAATTTTCTTCGATCAGTCTAAAAATGGC
TACGCCGGATACATTGACGGCGGAGCAAGCCAGGAGGAATTTTACAAATTTATTAAGCCCATCTTGGAAA
AAATGGACGGCACCGAGGAGCTGCTGGTAAAGCTTAACAGAGAAGATCTGTTGCGCAAACAGCGCACTTT
CGACAATGGAAGCATCCCCCACCAGATTCACCTGGGCGAACTGCACGCTATCCTCAGGCGGCAAGAGGAT
TTCTACCCCTTTTTGAAAGATAACAGGGAAAAGATTGAGAAAATCCTCACATTTCGGATACCCTACTATG
TAGGCCCCCTCGCCCGGGGAAATTCCAGATTCGCGTGGATGACTCGCAAATCAGAAGAGACCATCACTCC
CTGGAACTTCGAGGAAGTCGTGGATAAGGGGGCCTCTGCCCAGTCCTTCATCGAAAGGATGACTAACTTT
GATAAAAATCTGCCTAACGAAAAGGTGCTTCCTAAACACTCTCTGCTGTACGAGTACTTCACAGTTTATA
ACGAGCTCACCAAGGTCAAATACGTCACAGAAGGGATGAGAAAGCCAGCATTCCTGTCTGGAGAGCAGAA
GAAAGCTATCGTGGACCTCCTCTTCAAGACGAACCGGAAAGTTACCGTGAAACAGCTCAAAGAAGACTAT
TTCAAAAAGATTGAATGTTTCGACTCTGTTGAAATCAGCGGAGTGGAGGATCGCTTCAACGCATCCCTGG
GAACGTATCACGATCTCCTGAAAATCATTAAAGACAAGGACTTCCTGGACAATGAGGAGAACGAGGACAT
TCTTGAGGACATTGTCCTCACCCTTACGTTGTTTGAAGATAGGGAGATGATTGAAGAACGCTTGAAAACT
TACGCTCATCTCTTCGACGACAAAGTCATGAAACAGCTCAAGAGGCGCCGATATACAGGATGGGGGCGGC
TGTCAAGAAAACTGATCAATGGGATCCGAGACAAGCAGAGTGGAAAGACAATCCTGGATTTTCTTAAGTC
CGATGGATTTGCCAACCGGAACTTCATGCAGTTGATCCATGATGACTCTCTCACCTTTAAGGAGGACATC
CAGAAAGCACAAGTTTCTGGCCAGGGGGACAGTCTTCACGAGCACATCGCTAATCTTGCAGGTAGCCCAG
CTATCAAAAAGGGAATACTGCAGACCGTTAAGGTCGTGGATGAACTCGTCAAAGTAATGGGAAGGCATAA
GCCCGAGAATATCGTTATCGAGATGGCCCGAGAGAACCAAACTACCCAGAAGGGACAGAAGAACAGTAGG
GAAAGGATGAAGAGGATTGAAGAGGGTATAAAAGAACTGGGGTCCCAAATCCTTAAGGAACACCCAGTTG
AAAACACCCAGCTTCAGAATGAGAAGCTCTACCTGTACTACCTGCAGAACGGCAGGGACATGTACGTGGA
TCAGGAACTGGACATCAATCGGCTCTCCGACTACGACGTGGATGCTATCGTGCCCCAGTCTTTTCTCAAA
GATGATTCTATTGATAATAAAGTGTTGACAAGATCCGATAAAAATAGAGGGAAGAGTGATAACGTCCCCT
CAGAAGAAGTTGTCAAGAAAATGAAAAATTATTGGCGGCAGCTGCTGAACGCCAAACTGATCACACAACG
GAAGTTCGATAATCTGACTAAGGCTGAACGAGGTGGCCTGTCTGAGTTGGATAAAGCCGGCTTCATCAAA
AGGCAGCTTGTTGAGACACGCCAGATCACCAAGCACGTGGCCCAAATTCTCGATTCACGCATGAACACCA
AGTACGATGAAAATGACAAACTGATTCGAGAGGTGAAAGTTATTACTCTGAAGTCTAAGCTGGTCTCAGA
TTTCAGAAAGGACTTTCAGTTTTATAAGGTGAGAGAGATCAACAATTACCACCATGCGCATGATGCCTAC
CTGAATGCAGTGGTAGGCACTGCACTTATCAAAAAATATCCCAAGCTTGAATCTGAATTTGTTTACGGAG
ACTATAAAGTGTACGATGTTAGGAAAATGATCGCAAAGTCTGAGCAGGAAATAGGCAAGGCCACCGCTAA
GTACTTCTTTTACAGCAATATTATGAATTTTTTCAAGACCGAGATTACACTGGCCAATGGAGAGATTCGG
AAGCGACCACTTATCGAAACAAACGGAGAAACAGGAGAAATCGTGTGGGACAAGGGTAGGGATTTCGCGA
CAGTCCGGAAGGTCCTGTCCATGCCGCAGGTGAACATCGTTAAAAAGACCGAAGTACAGACCGGAGGCTT
CTCCAAGGAAAGTATCCTCCCGAAAAGGAACAGCGACAAGCTGATCGCACGCAAAAAAGATTGGGACCCC
AAGAAATACGGCGGATTCGATTCTCCTACAGTCGCTTACAGTGTACTGGTTGTGGCCAAAGTGGAGAAAG
GGAAGTCTAAAAAACTCAAAAGCGTCAAGGAACTGCTGGGCATCACAATCATGGAGCGATCAAGCTTCGA
AAAAAACCCCATCGACTTTCTCGAGGCGAAAGGATATAAAGAGGTCAAAAAAGACCTCATCATTAAGCTT
CCCAAGTACTCTCTCTTTGAGCTTGAAAACGGCCGGAAACGAATGCTCGCTAGTGCGGGCGAGCTGCAGA
AAGGTAACGAGCTGGCACTGCCCTCTAAATACGTTAATTTCTTGTATCTGGCCAGCCACTATGAAAAGCT
CAAAGGGTCTCCCGAAGATAATGAGCAGAAGCAGCTGTTCGTGGAACAACACAAACACTACCTTGATGAG
ATCATCGAGCAAATAAGCGAATTCTCCAAAAGAGTGATCCTCGCCGACGCTAACCTCGATAAGGTGCTTT
CTGCTTACAATAAGCACAGGGATAAGCCCATCAGGGAGCAGGCAGAAAACATTATCCACTTGTTTACTCT
GACCAACTTGGGCGCGCCTGCAGCCTTCAAGTACTTCGACACCACCATAGACAGAAAGCGGTACACCTCT
ACAAAGGAGGTCCTGGACGCCACACTGATTCATCAGTCAATTACGGGGCTCTATGAAACAAGAATCGACC
TCTCTCAGCTCGGTGGAGACAGCAGGGCTGACGGGTCCGGCAGCGGGTCCGTTAACATGGTGTTTACTCT
CGAGGACTTCGTGGGCGACTGGCGGCAGACAGCTGGCTATAACCTCGACCAGGTGCTGGAGCAGGGCGGT
GTGTCCTCGCTTTTCCAGAACCTGGGCGTCTCCGTGACCCCAATCCAGCGCATCGTCCTGAGCGGCGAGA
ACGGCCTGAAGATCGACATCCACGTCATCATTCCCTACGAGGGCCTGAGCGGGGACCAAATGGGCCAGAT
CGAGAAGATCTTCAAGGTTGTGTACCCCGTGGACGATCACCACTTCAAGGTGATACTGCACTACGGGACG
CTGGTCATCGACGGTGTGACGCCGAACATGATTGACTACTTCGGCCGTCCTTACGAGGGCATTGCCGTGT
TCGACGGCAAGAAGATCACGGTGACCGGCACCCTGTGGAACGGCAATAAGATCATTGACGAGCGGCTGAT
CAACCCGGATGGCTCGCTGTTGTTCCGCGTGACCATCAACGGGGTAACCGGCTGGCGCCTGTGCGAGCGC
ATCCTGGCCGGATACCCCTACGACGTGCCCGACTACGCGTCCATGGTGGCTAGCCCGAAAAAGAAGAGGA
AGGTCTGACAATTGGAAAGATCCAAGAGAGACGAGTAGAGATTTTTTTTTTGGGATTGATGTTTGTCGTT
CTTTGAGTTGTCGTCGAGTTACGCCTTTTGTAAGAATGTTCCGCAGGAGAGGAGGAGGATGGGCATGAGT
GAGGGTGAGAGGGCTTGCCCGCTTTTTTTTTTAAAAACGCTGAAGACGTGGTTGTCAAACAAACCCCCCA
TAGAAACGATTTTGTTACGGTGCGGTCCAGACGTCACTTGAATGGCTCCGCGGAAAGGCCAGGGAGGGAA
GGGGGGAGGGAGGAAACATGAAACATGTTGAACGGCTCAACAGGGTTTGGGGGACAAGAGAGGTAGCGCC
CTGATGGACTGCTCCCTCCCCTCCTTTCCCTCAATGTCTCATTCATCCATGCTTCCCCCTTCTCTCTCTC
CCCTCCGTTCCATCCCCCGCGGGCGTGGTAGTGGCGTGATGGGATCCACTAAAATGTACGTGTAAGAAAA
GCCGGTGAGCTTACGCTTTTGTGAAAGTGGGAGTACGAGTGTTGTGTGTGTGTGTAGTGGTTTCAGACCC
CAGACAGAGGCGAAGCAGAAAAAGCAGACGATGAAGACGACGAAGAAATGAGCAGTCTATTTTTATCGTG
GAAACAGAAGAGGTGATATCGTCTCCTGCAGGCATGCAAGCTGATCCACTAGAGGCCATGGCGATGGAGT
GGATGGAGGAGGAGGCGAGCGTAGCAGCAAGCGTGAGTTATACAGCCAGGCACATGTCGCAATCCTTCGG
TCTCGGGCTTGAAATCCACGCACTAATCACGCTGGGCCATGCAAAGAGCAATGCCGAGGCCCACCACACA
AAACGCTGTGTCGCGCGTTGCGGCCTGAAGCTTCATACTTCTTAGTCGCCGCCAAAAGGGCTCGAGAGAC
GAGACCCGTTGGCATGACCGATGTTGTTCGACGCGGTTTGCTTCGTCACAGTCGACGTGATTCAGGAATC
TGGAGCCTGCAGATCATTTTTTTCAGCCTGATATCGTTCTTTTCCACTGAGAACCATCAGACCACCTTTT
CTTCCATTGTGTGAAGGAGTAGGAGTTGCCGTGCTGCTTTGTGGGAGACATCTGCGATGGTGACCAGCCT
CCCGTCGTCTGGTCGACGTGACGAGCCTCTTCACTGTTCTTCGACGGAGAGACGCAAGCGAGACGGCTCT
AGACCTTTTGGACACGCATTCTGTGTGTGAACTAGTGGACAGTGATACCACGTCTGAAAGCTCACCACTG
CCCATGGTGCAGCTACTTGTCACAAAGTTTTGACTCCGTCGGTATCACCATTCGCGCTCGTGTGCCTGGT
TGTTCCGCCACGCCGGCCTGCCCCGGGGCGGGGCAATATTCTAAAATCTCACGCAAAACACCGCACTTAC
CCCTCACACATATTCGTGATAGACCACCACCAATCTCAGCCCGCATCAACACAGGAGGGCCCATGCCCCT
CTCGCAGGAGGAGAGCACGCTGATCGAGAGGGCTACGGCGACGATTAACTCGATTCCTATCTCCGAGGAT
TACTCGGTGGCTTCCGCTGCTCTGTCGTCCGACGGACGGATCTTCACGGGGGTCAACGTGTACCATTTTA
CGGGGGGGCCTTGCGCGGAGCTGGTGGTCCTGGGGACCGCCGCTGCTGCCGCGGCTGGGAACCTGACGTG
CATTGTCGCCATCGGGAACGAGAACCGCGGGATTCTGAGCCCCTGCGGGCGGTGCCGGCAGGTCCTGCTC
GACCTCCACCCTGGGATCAAGGCGATTGTGAAGGATTCCGACGGGCAGCCTACGGCGGTCGGTATCAGAG
AACTTCTCCCTTCGGGCTACGTGTGGGAGAGCGCTTGAACTAGTAGTAGATGCCGACCGGAGTCCGCAAA
AATCACCAGTCTCTCTCTACAAATCTATCTCTCTCTATTTTTCTCCAGAATAATGTGTGAGTAGTTCCCA
GATAAGGGAATTAGGGTTCTTATAGGGTTTCGCTCATGTGTTGAGCATATAAGAAACCCTTAGTATGTAT
TTGTATTTGTAAAATACTTCTATCAATAAAATTTCTAATTCCTAAAACCAAAATCCAGTGACCTGGTTTA
AACCACAGAATCAGGGGATAACGCAGGAAAGAACATGTGAGCAAAAGGCCAGCAAAAGGCCAGGAACCGT
AAAAAGGCCGCGTTGCTGGCGTTTTTCCATAGGCTCCGCCCCCCTGACGAGCATCACAAAAATCGACGCT
CAAGTCAGAGGTGGCGAAACCCGACAGGACTATAAAGATACCAGGCGTTTCCCCCTGGAAGCTCCCTCGT
GCGCTCTCCTGTTCCGACCCTGCCGCTTACCGGATACCTGTCCGCCTTTCTCCCTTCGGGAAGCGTGGCG
CTTTCTCATAGCTCACGCTGTAGGTATCTCAGTTCGGTGTAGGTCGTTCGCTCCAAGCTGGGCTGTGTGC
ACGAACCCCCCGTTCAGCCCGACCGCTGCGCCTTATCCGGTAACTATCGTCTTGAGTCCAACCCGGTAAG
ACACGACTTATCGCCACTGGCAGCAGCCACTGGTAACAGGATTAGCAGAGCGAGGTATGTAGGCGGTGCT
ACAGAGTTCTTGAAGTGGTGGCCTAACTACGGCTACACTAGAAGAACAGTATTTGGTATCTGCGCTCTGC
TGAAGCCAGTTACCTTCGGAAAAAGAGTTGGTAGCTCTTGATCCGGCAAACAAACCACCGCTGGTAGCGG
TGGTTTTTTTGTTTGCAAGCAGCAGATTACGCGCAGAAAAAAAGGATCTCAAGAAGATCCTTTGATCTTT
TCTACGGGGTCTGACGCTCAGTGGAACGAAAACTCACGTTAAGGGATTTTGGTCATGAGATTATCAAAAA
GGATCTTCACCTAGATCCTTTTAAATTAAAAATGAAGTTTTAAATCAATCTAAAGTATATATGAGTAAAC
TTGGTCTGACAGTTACCAATGCTTAATCAGTGAGGCACCTATCTCAGCGATCTGTCTATTTCGTTCATCC
ATAGTTGCCTGACTCCCCGTCGTGTAGATAACTACGATACGGGAGGGCTTACCATCTGGCCCCAGTGCTG
CAATGATACCGCGAGACCCACGCTCACCGGCTCCAGATTTATCAGCAATAAACCAGCCAGCCGGAAGGGC
CGAGCGCAGAAGTGGTCCTGCAACTTTATCCGCCTCCATCCAGTCTATTAATTGTTGCCGGGAAGCTAGA
GTAAGTAGTTCGCCAGTTAATAGTTTGCGCAACGTTGTTGCCATTGCTACAGGCATCGTGGTGTCACGCT
CGTCGTTTGGTATGGCTTCATTCAGCTCCGGTTCCCAACGATCAAGGCGAGTTACATGATCCCCCATGTT
GTGCAAAAAAGCGGTTAGCTCCTTCGGTCCTCCGATCGTTGTCAGAAGTAAGTTGGCCGCAGTGTTATCA
CTCATGGTTATGGCAGCACTGCATAATTCTCTTACTGTCATGCCATCCGTAAGATGCTTTTCTGTGACTG
GTGAGTACTCAACCAAGTCATTCTGAGAATAGTGTATGCGGCGACCGAGTTGCTCTTGCCCGGCGTCAAT
ACGGGATAATACCGCGCCACATAGCAGAACTTTAAAAGTGCTCATCATTGGAAACCGTTCTTCGGGGCGA
AAACTCTCAAGGATCTTACCGCTGTTGAGATCCAGTTCGATGTAACCCACTCGTGCACCCAACTGATCTT
CAGCATCTTTTACTTTCACCAGCGTTTCTGGGTGAGCAAAAACAGGAAGGCAAAATGCCGCAAAAAAGGG
AATAAGGGCGACACGGAAATGTTGAATACTCATACTCTTCCTTTTTCAATATTATTGAAGCATTTATCAG
GGTTATTGTCTCATGAGCGGATACATATTTGAATGTATTTAGAAAAATAAACAAATAGGGGTTCCGCGCA
CATTTCCCCGAAAAGTGCCACCTGGGTCCTTTTCATCACGTGCTATAAAAATAATTATAATTTAAATTTT
TTAATATAAATATATA
Features (pLannotate 1.2.2; 11 found; start..end, strand, type, name):
   1553..1628    -  misc_RNA       gRNA scaffold: guide RNA scaffold for the Streptococcus pyogenes CRISPR/Cas9 system
   1662..1685    -  misc_RNA       sTRSV HHRz (fragment): hammerhead ribozyme from the tobacco ringspot virus satellite RNA (Khvorova et al., 2003)
   2918..7020    +  CDS            Cas9 (fragment): Cas9 (Csn1) endonuclease from the Streptococcus pyogenes Type II CRISPR/Cas system generates RNA-guided double strand breaks in DNA
   7054..7569    +  CDS            LUCI_OPLGR (fragment): Experimental evidence at protein level: Swiss-Prot protein existence level 1. Catalytic subunit of oplophorus-luciferin 2-monooxygenase. Oxidoreductase that converts coelenterazine (the oplophorus luciferin) to coelenteramide under emission of blue light with a maximum at 454 nm. Is also active with bisdeoxycoelenterazine. From Oplophorus gracilirostris (Luminous shrimp).
   8285..8302    +  misc_feature   MCS (fragment): pUC18/19 multiple cloning site
   9093..9479    +  CDS            bsd: BSD_ASPTE - Experimental evidence at protein level: Swiss-Prot protein existence level 1. Catalyzes the deamination of the cytosine moiety of the antibiotics blasticidin S, cytomycin and acetylblasticidin S. From Aspergillus terreus.
   9560..9719    +  polyA_signal   CaMV poly(A) signal (fragment): cauliflower mosaic virus polyadenylation signal
   9824..10412   -  rep_origin     ori: high-copy-number ColE1/pMB1/pBR322/pUC origin of replication
  10583..11443   -  CDS            AmpR: β-lactamase; bla; confers resistance to ampicillin, carbenicillin, and related antibiotics
  11444..11548   -  promoter       AmpR promoter: bla
  11585..452     +  misc_feature   CEN/ARS (across the origin): S. cerevisiae CEN6 centromere fused to an autonomously replicating sequence
