[The description below was written by a language model from this plasmid's Addgene catalogue record and pLannotate feature annotations shown in this document.]
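Description:
pNOC_dCas9_sgRNA Td1 is an 11.6 kb episomal CRISPR plasmid built on a pUC19 backbone for expression in the microalga Nannochloropsis oceanica. In E. coli it is maintained at high copy through the ColE1/pUC origin and selected with ampicillin via the β-lactamase gene and its native promoter. A yeast-derived CEN6/ARS element spans the sequence origin. In the pNOC design this is presumably what allows the plasmid to persist as an episome rather than integrating, consistent with the catalogue's "episomal" description. Selection in the alga relies on a blasticidin S deaminase (bsd) gene followed by a CaMV polyadenylation signal.

The main payload is a humanized, catalytically dead Streptococcus pyogenes Cas9 (dCas9), which binds DNA under guide RNA direction without cutting it. It is fused at its C terminus to a luciferase derived from the Oplophorus gracilirostris enzyme (called Nlux in the record), so that expression can be followed by luminescence. On the opposite strand sits the guide cassette: an S. pyogenes gRNA scaffold preceded by a hammerhead ribozyme fragment. This arrangement typically allows self-cleavage to release a guide with a precise 5' end from a longer transcript. The spacer ("Td1") targets the tdTomato fluorescent reporter gene. The feature table annotates no promoters for dCas9, the guide or bsd, and the record does not name them.

The plasmid belongs to a CRISPR-Cas genome engineering toolbox for N. oceanica. The record does not spell out the application, but a dCas9 directed at tdTomato would suit testing CRISPR interference in a strain that expresses the reporter.
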