Addgene plasmid #176257: pNOC_dCas9_sgRNA Td1
Purpose: pNOC episomal plasmid harboring the dead version of humanized spCas9 gene sequence tagged with Nlux and sgRNA targeting the fluorescent gene tdtomato with spacer 1
Depositing lab: John van der Oost. Depositing organization: Wageningen University, Department Agrotechnology & Food Sciences. Publication: Comprehensive Genome Engineering Toolbox for Microalgae Nannochloropsis oceanica Based on CRISPR-Cas Systems. Naduthodi MIS, Sudfeld C, Avitzigiannis EK, Trevisan N, van Lith E, Alcaide Sancho J, D'Adamo S, Barbosa M, van der Oost J. ACS Synth Biol. 2021 Dec 17;10(12):3369-3378. doi: 10.1021/acssynbio.1c00329. Epub 2021 Nov 18. PubMed 34793143.
Backbone
  Vector backbone: pUC19
  Vector type: CRISPR, Luciferase, Synthetic Biology ; Expression in microalgae Nannochloropsis oceanica
  Selectable markers: Blasticidin
Growth in bacteria
  Bacterial resistance: Ampicillin, 100 μg/mL
  Growth temperature: 37°C
  Growth strain: DH5alpha
  Copy number: High Copy
Gene/Insert
  Gene/Insert name: dead spCas9
  Species: Synthetic; Streptococcus pyogenes
  Tag / fusion protein: luciferase (C terminal on insert)
Resource information
  A portion of this plasmid was derived from a plasmid made by: The backbone of plasmid and Cas9 sequence was a gift from Eva Farre from Michigan State University.
Terms and licenses: Academic/Nonprofit Terms; Industry Terms: Not Available to Industry
How to cite: pNOC_dCas9_sgRNA Td1 was a gift from John van der Oost (Addgene plasmid # 176257 ; http://n2t.net/addgene:176257 ; RRID:Addgene_176257)
